Addgene plasmid #14284: pAG306GPD-ECFP-ccdB
Purpose: (Empty Backbone)
Depositing lab: Susan Lindquist. Depositing organization: Whitehead Institute for Biomedical Research. Publication: A suite of Gateway cloning vectors for high-throughput genetic analysis in Saccharomyces cerevisiae. Alberti S, Gitler AD, Lindquist S. Yeast. 2007 Oct . 24(10):913-9. 10.1002/yea.1502 PubMed 17583893.
Backbone
  Vector backbone: pRS306
  Vector type: Yeast Expression ; Gateway Destination
  Selectable markers: URA3
Growth in bacteria
  Bacterial resistance: Chloramphenicol and Ampicillin, 25 & 100 μg/mL
  Growth temperature: 37°C
  Growth strain: ccdB Survival
  Growth instructions: DB3.1, ccdB Survival
  Copy number: Unknown
Gene/Insert
  Gene/Insert name: None
  Tag / fusion protein: ECFP (N terminal on backbone)
  Cloning method: Gateway Cloning
  Sequencing primers: 5′ EGFP-C
Terms and licenses: Academic/Nonprofit Terms; Industry Terms: Not Available to Industry
Depositor comments: Type of plasmid: integrating. This plasmid contains the Gateway technology from Invitrogen; Invitrogen requires purchasing of Gateway Clonase for carrying out the Gateway recombinational cloning reaction http://www.invitrogen.com Please note that the full plasmid sequence is provided as a reference only, and may not match the exact sequence of the plasmid.
How to cite: pAG306GPD-ECFP-ccdB was a gift from Susan Lindquist (Addgene plasmid # 14284 ; http://n2t.net/addgene:14284 ; RRID:Addgene_14284)
