[The description below was written by a language model from this plasmid's Addgene catalogue record and pLannotate feature annotations shown in this document.]
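Description:
pAG306GPD-ECFP-ccdB is an empty Gateway destination vector for protein expression in Saccharomyces cerevisiae, built on the pRS306 integrating backbone. It carries no yeast replication origin or centromere in the annotated features, consistent with the depositor's description of it as an integrating plasmid, so stable maintenance in yeast depends on insertion into the genome. Selection in yeast uses the URA3 marker, which complements uracil auxotrophy and can be counterselected with 5-FOA. In E. coli the plasmid replicates from a high-copy ColE1/pUC-type origin and carries an ampicillin resistance gene. An f1 origin and remnants of the pBluescript-derived lacZα/MCS region, with flanking T7 and T3 promoters, are also present.

The expression cassette is driven by the strong constitutive GPD (TDH3/GAP) promoter, followed by the coding sequence of the cyan fluorescent protein ECFP, then the Gateway cassette, and finally the CYC1 terminator. The Gateway cassette is bounded by attR1 and attR2 sites and contains a chloramphenicol resistance gene and the ccdB toxin gene. Because CcdB poisons DNA gyrase, the unrecombined vector must be propagated in a ccdB-tolerant strain, with chloramphenicol and ampicillin maintaining the cassette. In an LR recombination with an entry clone, the cassette is replaced by the gene of interest, and ccdB counterselects against unreacted vector in ordinary E. coli strains. The resulting clone expresses the inserted open reading frame as an N-terminal ECFP fusion, useful for localization or expression studies in yeast. The vector belongs to a suite of Gateway plasmids designed for high-throughput yeast genetic analysis. The depositor notes that the supplied full sequence is a reference and may not match the plasmid exactly.
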