Features (pLannotate 1.2.2; 27 found; start..end, strand, type, name):
    137..184     +  misc_feature   bom (fragment): basis of mobility region from pBR322
    195..410     +  promoter       URA3 promoter: S. cerevisiae URA3
    411..1214    +  CDS            URA3: orotidine-5'-phosphate decarboxylase, required for uracil biosynthesis; S. cerevisiae URA3; yeast auxotrophic marker, counterselectable with 5-fluoroorotic acid (5-FOA)
   1293..1342    +  misc_feature   bom (fragment): basis of mobility region from pBR322
   1343..1798    -  rep_origin     f1 ori (sequence partly withheld): f1 bacteriophage origin of replication; arrow indicates direction of (+) strand synthesis
   1806..1963    -  CDS            lacZα (fragment): LacZα fragment of β-galactosidase; lacZ fragment
   1966..1984    +  promoter       T7 promoter: promoter for bacteriophage T7 RNA polymerase
   2009..2653    +  promoter       GAP promoter: S. cerevisiae TDH3; promoter for glyceraldehyde-3-phosphate dehydrogenase
   2659..2682    +  misc_feature   MCS (fragment): pBluescript multiple cloning site
   2688..3404    +  CDS            ECFP: ECFP is a basic (constitutively fluorescent) cyan fluorescent protein published in 1996, derived from Aequorea victoria. It has low acid sensitivity.
   3429..3553    +  protein_bind   attR1: mutant version of attR; recombination site for the Gateway® LR reaction LR Clonase™
   3578..3608    +  promoter       lac UV5 promoter: E. coli lac promoter with an "up" mutation
   3632..3661    +  promoter       cat promoter (fragment): promoter of the E. coli cat gene encoding chloramphenicol acetyltransferase
   3662..4321    +  CDS            CmR: chloramphenicol acetyltransferase; cat; confers resistance to chloramphenicol
   4503..4661    +  CDS            ccdA (fragment): CCDA_ECO57 - Also known as H, letA. Experimental evidence at protein level: Swiss-Prot protein existence level 1. Antitoxin component of a type II toxin-antitoxin (TA) system which inhibits the post-segregational killing (PSK) of plasmid-free cells, also referred to as a plasmid addiction system. Binds to and blocks the activity of CcdB; will also remove bound CcdB protein from the CcdB-GyrA complex by forming a CcdA-CcdB complex, a process termed rejuvenation. Functions as a transcriptional corepressor for the ccdAB operon, repression also requires CcdB (By similarity). From Escherichia coli
   4666..4968    +  CDS            ccdB: CCDB_ECOLI - Also known as G, letB, letD. Experimental evidence at protein level: Swiss-Prot protein existence level 1. Toxic component of a type II toxin-antitoxin (TA) system, functioning in plasmid maintainence. Responsible for the post- segregational killing (PSK) of plasmid-free cells, also referred to as a plasmid addiction system. Half-life of over 2 hours. Cell killing by CcdB is accompanied by filamentation, defects in chromosome and plasmid segregation, defects in cell division, formation of anucleate cells, decreased DNA synthesis and plasmid loss. Interferes with the activity of DN
   5012..5136    -  protein_bind   attR2: mutant version of attR; recombination site for the Gateway® LR reaction LR Clonase™
   5143..5390    +  terminator     CYC1 terminator: S. cerevisiae CYC1; transcription terminator for CYC1
   5413..5431    -  promoter       T3 promoter: promoter for bacteriophage T3 RNA polymerase
   5476..5492    -  protein_bind   lac operator: The lac repressor binds to the lac operator to inhibit transcription in E. coli. This inhibition can be relieved by adding lactose or isopropyl-β-D-thiogalactopyranoside (IPTG). lac repressor encoded by lacI
   5500..5530    -  promoter       lac promoter: promoter for the E. coli lac operon
   5545..5566    -  protein_bind   CAP binding site: CAP binding activates transcription in the presence of cAMP. E. coli catabolite activator protein
   5579..5671    -  CDS            lacI (fragment): lac repressor; lacI; The lac repressor binds to the lac operator to inhibit transcription in E. coli. This inhibition can be relieved by adding lactose or isopropyl-β-D-thiogalactopyranoside (IPTG).
   5854..6442    -  rep_origin     ori: high-copy-number ColE1/pMB1/pBR322/pUC origin of replication
   6613..7473    -  CDS            AmpR: β-lactamase; bla; confers resistance to ampicillin, carbenicillin, and related antibiotics
   7474..7578    -  promoter       AmpR promoter: bla
   7673..35      +  CDS            rop (fragment) (across the origin): Rop protein, which maintains plasmids at low copy number; rop
>Addgene plasmid #14284 | pAG306GPD-ECFP-ccdB | depositor full sequence | sequence record 7947 | Author sequence
TCGCGCGTTTCGGTGATGACGGTGAAAACCTCTGACACATGCAGCTCCCGGAGACGGTCACAGCTTGTCT
GTAAGCGGATGCCGGGAGCAGACAAGCCCGTCAGGGCGCGTCAGCGGGTGTTGGCGGGTGTCGGGGCTGG
CTTAACTATGCGGCATCAGAGCAGATTGTACTGAGAGTGCACCACGCTTTTCAATTCAATTCATCATTTT
TTTTTTATTCTTTTTTTTGATTTCGGTTTCTTTGAAATTTTTTTGATTCGGTAATCTCCGAACAGAAGGA
AGAACGAAGGAAGGAGCACAGACTTAGATTGGTATATATACGCATATGTAGTGTTGAAGAAACATGAAAT
TGCCCAGTATTCTTAACCCAACTGCACAGAACAAAAACCTGCAGGAAACGAAGATAAATCATGTCGAAAG
CTACATATAAGGAACGTGCTGCTACTCATCCTAGTCCTGTTGCTGCCAAGCTATTTAATATCATGCACGA
AAAGCAAACAAACTTGTGTGCTTCATTGGATGTTCGTACCACCAAGGAATTACTGGAGTTAGTTGAAGCA
TTAGGTCCCAAAATTTGTTTACTAAAAACACATGTGGATATCTTGACTGATTTTTCCATGGAGGGCACAG
TTAAGCCGCTAAAGGCATTATCCGCCAAGTACAATTTTTTACTCTTCGAAGACAGAAAATTTGCTGACAT
TGGTAATACAGTCAAATTGCAGTACTCTGCGGGTGTATACAGAATAGCAGAATGGGCAGACATTACGAAT
GCACACGGTGTGGTGGGCCCAGGTATTGTTAGCGGTTTGAAGCAGGCGGCAGAAGAAGTAACAAAGGAAC
CTAGAGGCCTTTTGATGTTAGCAGAATTGTCATGCAAGGGCTCCCTATCTACTGGAGAATATACTAAGGG
TACTGTTGACATTGCGAAGAGCGACAAAGATTTTGTTATCGGCTTTATTGCTCAAAGAGACATGGGTGGA
AGAGATGAAGGTTACGATTGGTTGATTATGACACCCGGTGTGGGTTTAGATGACAAGGGAGACGCATTGG
GTCAACAGTATAGAACCGTGGATGATGTGGTCTCTACAGGATCTGACATTATTATTGTTGGAAGAGGACT
ATTTGCAAAGGGAAGGGATGCTAAGGTAGAGGGTGAACGTTACAGAAAAGCAGGCTGGGAAGCATATTTG
AGAAGATGCGGCCAGCAAAACTAAAAAACTGTATTATAAGTAAATGCATGTATACTAAACTCACAAATTA
GAGCTTCAATTTAATTATATCAGTTATTACCCTGCGGTGTGAAATACCGCACAGATGCGTAAGGAGAAAA
TACCGCATCAGGAAATTGTAAACGTTAATATTTTGTTAAAATTCGCGTTAAATTTTTGTTAAATCAGCTC
ATTTTTTAACCAATAGGCCGAAATCGGCAAAATCCCTTATAAATCAAAAGAATAGACCGAGATAGGGT
[37 nt withheld, positions 1469-1505]
AAAGAACGTGGACTCCAACGTCAAAGG
[49 nt withheld, positions 1533-1581]
T
[91 nt withheld, positions 1583-1673]
G
[124 nt withheld, positions 1675-1798]
CGCGCCATTCGCCATTCAGGCTGCGCAACTGTTGGGAAGGGCGATCGGTGCGGGCCTCTTCGCTATTACG
CCAGCTGGCGAAGGGGGGATGTGCTGCAAGGCGATTAAGTTGGGTAACGCCAGGGTTTTCCCAGTCACGA
CGTTGTAAAACGACGGCCAGTGAATTGTAATACGACTCACTATAGGGCGAATTGGAGCTCTTCGAGTTTA
TCATTATCAATACTCGCCATTTCAAAGAATACGTAAATAATTAATAGTAGTGATTTTCCTAACTTTATTT
AGTCAAAAAATTAGCCTTTTAATTCTGCTGTAACCCGTACATGCCCAAAATAGGGGGCGGGTTACACAGA
ATATATAACACCGAAGGTGCCTGGGTGAACAGGTTTATTCCTGGCATCCACTAAATATAATGGAGCCCGC
TTTTTAAGCTGGCATCCAGAAAAAAAAAGAATCCCAGCACCAAAATATTGTTTTCTTCACCAACCATCAG
TTCATAGGTCCATTCTCTTAGCGCAACTACAGAGAACAGGGGCACAAACAGGCAAAAAACGGGCACAACC
TCAATGGAGTGATGCAACCTGCCTGGAGTAAATGATGACACAAGGCAATTGACCCACGCATGTATCTATC
TCATTTTCTTACACCTTCTATTACCTTCTGCTCTCTCTGATTTGGAAAAAGCTGAAAAAAAAGGTTGAAA
CCAGTTCCCTGAAATTATTCCCCTACTTGACTAATAAGTATATAAAGACGGTAGGTATTGATTGTAATTC
TGTAAATCTATTTCTTAAACTTCTTAAATTCTACTTTTATAGTTAGTCTTTTTTTTAGTTTTAAAACACC
AGAACTTAGTTTCGACGGATTCTAGAACTAGTGGATCCCCCGGGACAAAATGGTGAGCAAGGGCGAGGAG
CTGTTCACCGGGGTGGTGCCCATCCTGGTCGAGCTGGACGGCGACGTAAACGGCCACAAGTTCAGCGTGT
CCGGCGAGGGCGAGGGCGATGCCACCTACGGCAAGCTGACCCTGAAGTTCATCTGCACCACCGGCAAGCT
GCCCGTGCCCTGGCCCACCCTCGTGACCACCCTGACCTGGGGCGTGCAGTGCTTCAGCCGCTACCCCGAC
CACATGAAGCAGCACGACTTCTTCAAGTCCGCCATGCCCGAAGGCTACGTCCAGGAGCGCACCATCTTCT
TCAAGGACGACGGCAACTACAAGACCCGCGCCGAGGTGAAGTTCGAGGGCGACACCCTGGTGAACCGCAT
CGAGCTGAAGGGCATCGACTTCAAGGAGGACGGCAACATCCTGGGGCACAAGCTGGAGTACAACTACATC
AGCCACAACGTCTATATCACCGCCGACAAGCAGAAGAACGGCATCAAGGCCAACTTCAAGATCCGCCACA
ACATCGAGGACGGCAGCGTGCAGCTCGCCGACCACTACCAGCAGAACACCCCCATCGGCGACGGCCCCGT
GCTGCTGCCCGACAACCACTACCTGAGCACCCAGTCCGCCCTGAGCAAAGACCCCAACGAGAAGCGCGAT
CACATGGTCCTGCTGGAGTTCGTGACCGCCGCCGGGATCACTCTCGGCATGGACGAGCTGTACAAGGGTG
GACCAGGTGGTGGACATCAAACAAGTTTGTACAAAAAAGCTGAACGAGAAACGTAAAATGATATAAATAT
CAATATATTAAATTAGATTTTGCATAAAAAACAGACTACATAATACTGTAAAACACAACATATCCAGTCA
CTATGGCGGCCGCATTAGGCACCCCAGGCTTTACACTTTATGCTTCCGGCTCGTATAATGTGTGGATTTT
GAGTTAGGATCCGTCGAGATTTTCAGGAGCTAAGGAAGCTAAAATGGAGAAAAAAATCACTGGATATACC
ACCGTTGATATATCCCAATGGCATCGTAAAGAACATTTTGAGGCATTTCAGTCAGTTGCTCAATGTACCT
ATAACCAGACCGTTCAGCTGGATATTACGGCCTTTTTAAAGACCGTAAAGAAAAATAAGCACAAGTTTTA
TCCGGCCTTTATTCACATTCTTGCCCGCCTGATGAATGCTCATCCGGAATTCCGTATGGCAATGAAAGAC
GGTGAGCTGGTGATATGGGATAGTGTTCACCCTTGTTACACCGTTTTCCATGAGCAAACTGAAACGTTTT
CATCGCTCTGGAGTGAATACCACGACGATTTCCGGCAGTTTCTACACATATATTCGCAAGATGTGGCGTG
TTACGGTGAAAACCTGGCCTATTTCCCTAAAGGGTTTATTGAGAATATGTTTTTCGTCTCAGCCAATCCC
TGGGTGAGTTTCACCAGTTTTGATTTAAACGTGGCCAATATGGACAACTTCTTCGCCCCCGTTTTCACCA
TGGGCAAATATTATACGCAAGGCGACAAGGTGCTGATGCCGCTGGCGATTCAGGTTCATCATGCCGTCTG
TGATGGCTTCCATGTCGGCAGAATGCTTAATGAATTACAACAGTACTGCGATGAGTGGCAGGGCGGGGCG
TAAACGCCGCGTGGATCCGGCTTACTAAAAGCCAGATAACAGTATGCGTATTTGCGCGCTGATTTTTGCG
GTATAAGAATATATACTGATATGTATACCCGAAGTATGTCAAAAAGAGGTATGCTATGAAGCAGCGTATT
ACAGTGACAGTTGACAGCGACAGCTATCAGTTGCTCAAGGCATATATGATGTCAATATCTCCGGTCTGGT
AAGCACAACCATGCAGAATGAAGCCCGTCGTCTGCGTGCCGAACGCTGGAAAGCGGAAAATCAGGAAGGG
ATGGCTGAGGTCGCCCGGTTTATTGAAATGAACGGCTCTTTTGCTGACGAGAACAGGGGCTGGTGAAATG
CAGTTTAAGGTTTACACCTATAAAAGAGAGAGCCGTTATCGTCTGTTTGTGGATGTACAGAGTGATATTA
TTGACACGCCCGGGCGACGGATGGTGATCCCCCTGGCCAGTGCACGTCTGCTGTCAGATAAAGTCTCCCG
TGAACTTTACCCGGTGGTGCATATCGGGGATGAAAGCTGGCGCATGATGACCACCGATATGGCCAGTGTG
CCGGTCTCCGTTATCGGGGAAGAAGTGGCTGATCTCAGCCACCGCGAAAATGACATCAAAAACGCCATTA
ACCTGATGTTCTGGGGAATATAAATGTCAGGCTCCCTTATACACAGCCAGTCTGCAGGTCGACCATAGTG
ACTGGATATGTTGTGTTTTACAGTATTATGTAGTCTGTTTTTTATGCAAAATCTAATTTAATATATTGAT
ATTTATATCATTTTACGTTTCTCGTTCAGCTTTCTTGTACAAAGTGGTTCGATGTCATGTAATTAGTTAT
GTCACGCTTACATTCACGCCCTCCCCCCACATCCGCTCTAACCGAAAAGGAAGGAGTTAGACAACCTGAA
GTCTAGGTCCCTATTTATTTTTTTATAGTTATGTTAGTATTAAGAACGTTATTTATATTTCAAATTTTTC
TTTTTTTTCTGTACAGACGCGTGTACGCATGTAACATTATACTGAAAACCTTGCTTGAGAAGGTTTTGGG
ACGCTCGAAGGCTTTAATTTGCGGCCGGTACCCAGCTTTTGTTCCCTTTAGTGAGGGTTAATTCCGAGCT
TGGCGTAATCATGGTCATAGCTGTTTCCTGTGTGAAATTGTTATCCGCTCACAATTCCACACAACATAGG
AGCCGGAAGCATAAAGTGTAAAGCCTGGGGTGCCTAATGAGTGAGGTAACTCACATTAATTGCGTTGCGC
TCACTGCCCGCTTTCCAGTCGGGAAACCTGTCGTGCCAGCTGCATTAATGAATCGGCCAACGCGCGGGGA
GAGGCGGTTTGCGTATTGGGCGCTCTTCCGCTTCCTCGCTCACTGACTCGCTGCGCTCGGTCGTTCGGCT
GCGGCGAGCGGTATCAGCTCACTCAAAGGCGGTAATACGGTTATCCACAGAATCAGGGGATAACGCAGGA
AAGAACATGTGAGCAAAAGGCCAGCAAAAGGCCAGGAACCGTAAAAAGGCCGCGTTGCTGGCGTTTTTCC
ATAGGCTCGGCCCCCCTGACGAGCATCACAAAAATCGACGCTCAAGTCAGAGGTGGCGAAACCCGACAGG
ACTATAAAGATACCAGGCGTTCCCCCCTGGAAGCTCCCTCGTGCGCTCTCCTGTTCCGACCCTGCCGCTT
ACCGGATACCTGTCCGCCTTTCTCCCTTCGGGAAGCGTGGCGCTTTCTCAATGCTCACGCTGTAGGTATC
TCAGTTCGGTGTAGGTCGTTCGCTCCAAGCTGGGCTGTGTGCACGAACCCCCCGTTCAGCCCGACCGCTG
CGCCTTATCCGGTAACTATCGTCTTGAGTCCAACCCGGTAAGACACGACTTATCGCCACTGGCAGCAGCC
ACTGGTAACAGGATTAGCAGAGCGAGGTATGTAGGCGGTGCTACAGAGTTCTTGAAGTGGTGGCCTAACT
ACGGCTACACTAGAAGGACAGTATTTGGTATCTGCGCTCTGCTGAAGCCAGTTACCTTCGGAAAAAGAGT
TGGTAGCTCTTGATCCGGCAAACAAACCACCGCTGGTAGCGGTGGTTTTTTTGTTTGCAAGCAGCAGATT
ACGCGCAGAAAAAAAGGATCTCAAGAAGATCCTTTGATCTTTTCTACGGGGTCTGACGCTCAGTGGAACG
AAAACTCACGTTAAGGGATTTTGGTCATGAGATTATCAAAAAGGATCTTCACCTAGATCCTTTTAAATTA
AAAATGAAGTTTTAAATCAATCTAAAGTATATATGAGTAAACTTGGTCTGACAGTTACCAATGCTTAATC
AGTGAGGCACCTATCTCAGCGATCTGTCTATTTCGTTCATCCATAGTTGCCTGACTGCCCGTCGTGTAGA
TAACTACGATACGGGAGGGCTTACCATCTGGCCCCAGTGCTGCAATGATACCGCGAGACCCACGCTCACC
GGCTCCAGATTTATCAGCAATAAACCAGCCAGCCGGAAGGGCCGAGCGCAGAAGTGGTCCTGCAACTTTA
TCCGCCTCCATCCAGTCTATTAATTGTTGCCGGGAAGCTAGAGTAAGTAGTTCGCCAGTTAATAGTTTGC
GCAACGTTGTTGCCATTGCTACAGGCATCGTGGTGTCACGCTCGTCGTTTGGTATGGCTTCATTCAGCTC
CGGTTCCCAACGATCAAGGCGAGTTACATGATCCCCCATGTTGTGAAAAAAAGCGGTTAGCTCCTTCGGT
CCTCCGATCGTTGTCAGAAGTAAGTTGGCCGCAGTGTTATCACTCATGGTTATGGCAGCACTGCATAATT
CTCTTACTGTCATGCCATCCGTAAGATGCTTTTCTGTGACTGGTGAGTACTCAACCAAGTCATTCTGAGA
ATAGTGTATGCGGCGACCGAGTTGCTCTTGCCCGGCGTCAATACGGGATAATACCGCGCCACATAGCAGA
ACTTTAAAAGTGCTCATCATTGGAAAACGTTCTTCGGGGCGAAAACTCTCAAGGATCTTACCGCTGTTGA
GATCCAGTTCGATGTAACCCACTCGTGCACCCAACTGATCTTCAGCATCTTTTACTTTCACCAGCGTTTC
TGGGTGAGCAAAAACAGGAAGGCAAAATGCCGCAAAAAAGGGAATAAGGGCGACACGGAAATGTTGAATA
CTCATACTCTTCCTTTTTCAATATTATTGAAGCATTTATCAGGGTTATTGTCTCATGAGCGGATACATAT
TTGAATGTATTTAGAAAAATAAACAAATAGGGGTTCCGCGCACATTTCCCCGAAAAGTGCCACCTGACGT
CTAAGAAACCATTATTATCATGACATTAACCTATAAAAATAGGCGTATCACGAGGCCCTTTCGTC
