>Addgene plasmid #14284 | pAG306GPD-ECFP-ccdB | addgene partial sequence | sequence record 20800 | 14284 with pRS_marker
TTTTTTTTTTATTCTTTTTTTTGATTTCGGTTTCCTTGAAATTTTTTTGATTCGGTAATCTCCGAACAGA
AGGAAGAACGAAGGAAGGAGCACAGACTTAGATTGGTATATATACGCATATGTAGTGTTGAAGAAACATG
AAATTGCCCAGTATTCTTAACCCAACTGCACAGAACAAAAACCTGCAGGAAACGAAGATAAATCATGTCG
AAAGCTACATATAAGGGAACGTGCTGCTACTCATCCTAGTCCTGTTGCTGCCAAGCTATTTAATATCATG
CACGAAAAGCAAACAAACTTGTGTGCTTCATTGGATGTTCGTACCACCAAGGAATTACTGGAGTTAGTTG
AAGCATTAGGTCCCAAAATTTGTTTACTAAAAACACATGTGGATATCTTGACTGATTTTTCCATGGAGGG
CACAGTTAAGCCGCTAAAGGCATTATCCGCCAAGTACAATTTTTTACTCTTCGAAGACAGAAAATTTGCT
GACATTGGTAATACAGTCAAATTGCAGTACTCTGCGGGTGTATACAGAATAGCAGAATGGGCAGACATTA
CGAATGCACACGGTGTGGTGGGCCCAGGTATTGTTAGCGGTTTGAAGCAGGCGGCAGAAGAAGTAACAAA
GGAACCTAGAGGCCTTTTGATGTTAGCAGAATTGTCATGCAAGGGCTCCCTATCTACTGGAGAATATACT
AAGGGTACTGTTGACATTGCGAAGAGCGACAAAGATTTTGTTATCGGCTTTATTGC
