>Addgene plasmid #14284 | pAG306GPD-ECFP-ccdB | addgene partial sequence | sequence record 20801 | 14284 with EXFP-R
CGCTCCTGGGAGTAGCCTTCGGGCATGGCGGACTTGAAGAAGTCGTGCTGCTTCATGTGGTCGGGGTAGC
GGCTGAAGCACTGCACGCCCCAGGTCAGGGTGGTCACGAGGGTGGGCCAGGGCACGGGCAGCTTGCCGGT
GGTGCAGATGAACTTCAGGGTCAGCTTGCCGTAGGTGGCATCGCCCTCGCCCTCGCCGGACACGCTGAAC
TTGTGGCCGTTTACGTCGCCGTCCAGCTCGACCAGGATGGGCACCACCCCGGTGAACAGCTCCTCGCCCT
TGCTCACCATTTTGTCCCGGGGGATCCACTAGTTCTAGAATCCGTCGAAACTAAGTTCTGGTGTTTTAAA
ACTAAAAAAAAGACTAACTATAAAAGTAGAATTTAAGAAGTTTAAGAAATAGATTTACAGAATTACAATC
AATACCTACCGTCTTTATATACTTATTAGTCAAGTAGGGGAATAATTTCAGGGAACTGGTTTCAACCTTT
TTTTTCAGCTTTTTCCAAATCAGAGAGAGCAGAAGGTAATAGAAGGTGTAAGAAAATGAGATAGATACAT
GCGTGGGTCAATTGCCTTGTGTCATCATTTACTCCAGGCAGGTTGCATCACTCCAT
