>Addgene plasmid #14284 | pAG306GPD-ECFP-ccdB | addgene partial sequence | sequence record 127599 | pGEX3 5'-CCGGGAGCTGCATGTGTCAGAGG-3'
ATCCTTGAGAGTTTTCGCCCCGAAGAACGTTTTCCAATGATGAGCACTTTTAAAGTTCTGCTATGTGGCG
CGGTATTATCCCGTATTGACGCCGGGCAAGAGCAACTCGGTCGCCGCATACACTATTCTCAGAATGACTT
GGTTGAGTACTCACCAGTCACAGAAAAGCATCTTACGGATGGCATGACAGTAAGAGAATTATGCAGTGCT
GCCATAACCATGAGTGATAACACTGCGGCCAACTTACTTCTGACAACGATCGGAGGACCGAAGGAGCTAA
CCGCTTTTTTGCACAACATGGGGGATCATGTAACTCGCCTTGATCGTTGGGAACCGGAGCTGAATGAAGC
CATACCAAACGACGAGCGTGACACCACGATGCCTGTAGCAATGGCAACAACGTTGCGCAAACTATTAACT
GGCGAACTACTTACTCTAGCTTCCCGGCAACAATTAATAGACTGGATGGAGGCGGATAAAGTTGCAGGAC
CACTTCTGCGCTCGGCCCTTCCGGCTGGCTGGTTTATTGCTGATAAATCTGGAGCCGGTGAGCGTGGGTC
TCGCGGTATCATTGCAGCACTGGGGCCAGATGGTAAGCCCTCCCGTATCGTAGTTATCTACACGACGGGG
AGTCAGGCAACTATGGATGAACGAAATAGACAGATCGCTGAGATAGGTGCCTCACTGATTAAGCATTGGT
AACTGTCAGACCAAGTTTACTCATATATACTTTAGATTGATTTAAAACTTCATTTTTAATTTAAAAG
